Addgene plasmid #39054: MINA
Purpose: Bacterial expression for structure determination; may not be full ORF
Depositing lab: Nicola Burgess-Brown. Depositing organization: University of Oxford.
Backbone
  Vector backbone: pNIC28-Bsa4
  Backbone manufacturer: SGC
  Vector type: Bacterial Expression
Growth in bacteria
  Bacterial resistance: Kanamycin, 50 μg/mL
  Growth temperature: 37°C
  Growth strain: Mach1
  Copy number: Low Copy
Gene/Insert
  Gene/Insert name: MINA (alt names: MYC induced nuclear antigen isoform 2; PDB:2XDV)
  Species: H. sapiens (human)
  Insert size (bp): 1417
  Entrez Gene: RIOX2 (a.k.a. JMJD10, MDIG, MINA, MINA53, NO52, ROX)
  Tag / fusion protein: His Tev (N terminal on insert)
  Cloning method: Ligation Independent Cloning
  Sequencing primers: 5′ T7; 3′ T7-term
Terms and licenses: Academic/Nonprofit Terms; Industry Terms: Not Available to Industry
How to cite: MINA was a gift from Nicola Burgess-Brown (Addgene plasmid # 39054 ; http://n2t.net/addgene:39054 ; RRID:Addgene_39054)
