[The description below was written by a language model from this plasmid's Addgene catalogue record.]
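Description:
MINA is a bacterial expression plasmid built on the pNIC28-Bsa4 backbone from the SGC, designed to produce recombinant human protein in E. coli for structural biology. It is maintained under kanamycin selection and is recorded as a low-copy plasmid. The record does not list the origin of replication or the promoter explicitly, although the use of T7 and T7-terminator sequencing primers indicates that the insert sits between T7 promoter and terminator regions, an arrangement normally used for expression driven by T7 RNA polymerase in a suitable host strain. No feature table is supplied, so the detailed layout of the vector cannot be confirmed from the record.

The insert, about 1.4 kb and introduced by ligation-independent cloning, encodes human MINA (MYC induced nuclear antigen, isoform 2), the product of the RIOX2 gene, which is also known as MINA53, MDIG, JMJD10 and NO52. The record cautions that the insert may not be the full open reading frame, which is typical of constructs whose boundaries were trimmed to obtain a well-behaved, crystallisable fragment. The protein carries an N-terminal histidine tag followed by a TEV protease cleavage site, so it can be captured by immobilised metal affinity chromatography and the tag then removed by TEV digestion to leave near-native protein. The stated purpose is bacterial expression for structure determination, and the insert's alternative names include a deposited Protein Data Bank structure, which suggests that this construct or a closely related one yielded a solved structure.
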