>Addgene plasmid #39054 | MINA | depositor partial sequence | sequence record 49112 | MINA sequence 1417 bps
ATGCACCATCATCATCATCATTCTTCTGGTGTAGATCTGGGTACCGAGAACCTGTACTTCCAATCCATGG
CAGCTGGGGGGCCTTCAGCTTTAAACTTTGACAGTCCCAGTAGTCTCTTTGAAAGTTTAATCTCGCCCAT
CAAGACAGAGACTTTTTTCAAGGAATTCTGGGAGCAGAAGCCCCTTCTCATTCAGAGAGATGACCCTGCA
CTGGCCACATACTATGGGTCCCTGTTCAAGCTAACAGATCTGAAGAGTCTGTGCAGCCGGGGGATGTACT
ATGGAAGAGATGTGAATGTCTGCCGGTGTGTCAATGGGAAGAAGAAGGTTTTAAATAAAGATGGCAAAGC
ACACTTTCTTCAGCTGAGAAAAGATTTTGATCAGAAAAGGGCAACGATTCAGTTTCACCAACCTCAGAGA
TTTAAGGATGAGCTTTGGAGGATCCAGGAGAAGCTGGAATGTTACTTTGGCTCCTTGGTTGGCTCGAATG
TGTACATAACTCCCGCAGGATCTCAGGGCCTGCCGCCCCATTATGATGATGTCGAGGTTTTCATCCTGCA
GCTGGAGGGAGAGAAACACTGGCGCCTCTACCACCCCACTGTGCCCCTGGCACGAGAGTACAGCGTGGAG
GCCGAGGAAAGGATCGGCAGGCCGGTGCATGAGTTTATGCTGAAGCCGGGTGATTTGTTGTACTTTCCCA
GAGGAACCATTCATCAAGCGGACACTCCTGCGGGGCTGGCCCACTCGACTCACGTGACCATCAGCACCTA
CCAGAACAATTCATGGGGAGATTTCCTTTTGGATACCATCTCGGGGCTTGTATTTGATACTGCAAAGGAA
GACGTGGAGTTACGGACCGGCATACCCCGGCAGCTGCTCCTGCAGGTGGAATCCACAACTGTTGCTACAA
GACGATTAAGTGGCTTCCTGAGGACACTTGCAGACCGGCTGGAGGGCACCAAAGAACTGCTTTCCTCAGA
CATGAAGAAGGATTTTATTATGCACAGACTCCCCCCTTACTCTGCGGGAGATGGGGCAGAGCTGTCAACA
CCAGGTGGAAAGTTACCGAGGCTGGACAGTGTAGTGAGACTGCAGTTTAAAGACCACATTGTCCTCACAG
TACTGCCGGATCAAGATCAATCTGATGAAACTCAAGAAAAGATGGTGTACATCTATCATTCCTTAAAGAA
TAGTAGAGAGACACACATGATGGGAAATGAGGAGGAAACAGAGTTTCATGGACTTCGCTTCCCTTTGTCA
CATTTGGATGCACTGAAGCAAATTTGGAATAGTCCAGCTATTTCTGTCAAGGACCTGAAACTTACTACAG
ATGAGGAAAAGGAAAGCCTGGTATTATCCCTCTGGACAGAATGTTTAATTCAAGTAGTCTAGCAGTAAAG
GTGGATACGGATCCGAA
