>Addgene plasmid #39054 | MINA | addgene partial sequence | sequence record 53239 | T7 5'-TAATACGACTCACTATAGGG-3'
ATATACATTATGCACCATCATCATCATCATTCTTCTGGTGTAGATCTGGGTACCGAGAACCTGTACTTCC
AATCCATGGCAGCTGGGGGGCCTTCAGCTTTAAACTTTGACAGTCCCAGTAGTCTCTTTGAAAGTTTAAT
CTCGCCCATCAAGACAGAGACTTTTTTCAAGGAATTCTGGGAGCAGAAGCCCCTTCTCATTCAGAGAGAT
GACCCTGCACTGGCCACATACTATGGGTCCCTGTTCAAGCTAACAGATCTGAAGAGTCTGTGCAGCCGGG
GGATGTACTATGGAAGAGATGTGAATGTCTGCCGGTGTGTCAATGGGAAGAA
