>Addgene plasmid #39054 | MINA | addgene partial sequence | sequence record 53350 | T7_term
GGTGGTGGTGCTCGAGTGCGGCTGCTAGTGGTGTCGACGGAGCTCGAATTCGGATCCGTATCCACCTTTA
CTGCTAGACTACTTGAATTAAACATTCTGTCCAGAGGGATAATACCAGGCTTTCCTTTTCCTCATCTGTA
GTAAGTTTCAGGTCCTTGACAGAAATAGCTGGACTATTCCAAATTTGCTTCAGTGCATCCAAATGTGACA
AAGGGAAGCGAAGTCCATGAAACTCTGTTTCCTCCTCATTTCCCATCATGTGTGTCTCTCTACTATTCTT
TAAGGAATGATAGATGTACACCATCTTTTCTTGAGTTTCATCAGATTGATCTTGATCCGGCAGTACTGTG
AGGACAATGTGGTCTTTAAACTGCAGTCTCACTACACTGTCCAGCCTCGGTAACTTTCCACCTGGTGTTG
ACAGCTCTGCCCCATCTCCCGCAGAGTAAGGGGGGAGTCTGTGCATAATAAAATCCTTCTTCATGTCTGA
GGAAAGCAGTTCTTTGGTGCCCTCCAGCCGGTCTGCAAGTGTCCTCAGGAAGCCACTTAATCGTCTTGTA
GCAACAGTTGTGGATTCCACCTGCAGGAGCA
