>Addgene plasmid #39054 | MINA | addgene partial sequence | sequence record 53944 | pBRrevBam_primer
GCCGGCACGATGCGTCCGGCGTAGAGGATCGAGATCTCGATCCCGCGAAATTAATACGACTCACTATAGG
GGAATTGTGAGCGGATAACAATTCCCCTCTAGAAATAATTTTGTTTAACTTTAAGAAGGAGATATACATA
TGCACCATCATCATCATCATTCTTCTGGTGTAGATCTGGGTACCGAGAACCTGTACTTCCAATCCATGGC
AGCTGGGGGGCCTTCAGCTTTAAACTTTGACAGTCCCAGTAGTCTCTTTGAAAGTTTAATCTCGCCCATC
AAGACAGAGACTTTTTTCAAGGAATTCTGGGAGCAGAAGCCCCTTCTCATTCAGAGAGATGACCCTGCAC
TGGCCACATACTATGGGTCCCTGTTCAAGCTAACAGATCTGAAGAGTCTGTGCAGCCGGGGGATGTACTA
TGGAAGAGATGTGAATGTCTGCCGGTGTGTCAATGGGAAGAAGAAGGTTTTAAATAAAGATGGCAAAGCA
CACTTTCTTCAGCTGAGAAAAGATTTTGATCAGAAAAGGGCAACGATTCAGTTTCACCAACCTCAGAGAT
TTAAGGATGAGCTTTGGAGGATCCAGGAGAAGCTGGAATGTTACTTTGGCTCCTTGGTTGGCTCGAATGT
GTACATAACTCCCGCAGGATCTCAGGGCCTGCCGCCCCATTATGATGATGTCGAGGTTTTCATCCTGCAG
CTGGAGGGAGAGAAACACTGGCGCCTCTACCACCCCACTGTGCCCCTGGCACGAGAGTACAGCGTGGAGG
CCGAGGAAAGGATCGGCAGGCCGGTGCATGAGTTTATGCTGAAGCCGGGTGATTTGTTGTACTTTCCCAG
AGGAACCATTCATCA
